Features (pLannotate 1.2.2; 22 found; start..end, strand, type, name):
     36..80      -  misc_feature   bom (fragment): basis of mobility region from pBR322
    235..614     +  enhancer       CMV enhancer: human cytomegalovirus immediate early enhancer
    615..818     +  promoter       CMV promoter: human cytomegalovirus (CMV) immediate early promoter
    814..847     +  LTR            5' LTR (truncated) (fragment): truncated 5' long terminal repeat (LTR) from HIV-1
    863..881     +  promoter       T7 promoter: promoter for bacteriophage T7 RNA polymerase
    915..1892    +  CDS            Nup37: NUP37_MOUSE - Experimental evidence at protein level: Swiss-Prot protein existence level 1. Component of the Nup107-160 subcomplex of the nuclear pore complex (NPC). The Nup107-160 subcomplex is required for the assembly of a functional NPC. The Nup107-160 subcomplex is also required for normal kinetochore microtubule attachment, mitotic progression and chromosome segregation (By similarity). From Mus musculus (Mouse).
   1911..2630    +  CDS            EGFP: the original enhanced GFP (Yang et al., 1996) mammalian codon-optimized
   2698..2719    +  promoter       TEF1 promoter (fragment): S. cerevisiae TEF1; promoter for EF-1α
   2933..3157    +  polyA_signal   bGH poly(A) signal: bovine growth hormone polyadenylation signal
   3161..3182    +  promoter       SV40 promoter (fragment): SV40 enhancer and early promoter
   3203..3631    +  rep_origin     f1 ori (sequence partly withheld): f1 bacteriophage origin of replication; arrow indicates direction of (+) strand synthesis
   3645..3975    +  promoter       SV40 promoter: SV40 enhancer and early promoter
   4042..4833    +  CDS            neo: KKA2_KLEPN - Also known as kan, nptII. Experimental evidence at protein level: Swiss-Prot protein existence level 1. Resistance to kanamycin, neomycin, paromomycin, ribostamycin, butirosin and gentamicin B. From Klebsiella pneumoniae.
   4859..5017    +  CDS            ble (fragment): BLE_KLEPN - Experimental evidence at protein level: Swiss-Prot protein existence level 1. Binding protein with a strong affinity to the bleomycin family of antibiotics. Binds to CL990; an antimitotic-antibiotic compound. From Klebsiella pneumoniae.
   5012..5133    +  polyA_signal   SV40 poly(A) signal: SV40 polyadenylation signal
   5206..5222    -  protein_bind   lac operator: The lac repressor binds to the lac operator to inhibit transcription in E. coli. This inhibition can be relieved by adding lactose or isopropyl-β-D-thiogalactopyranoside (IPTG). lac repressor encoded by lacI
   5230..5260    -  promoter       lac promoter: promoter for the E. coli lac operon
   5275..5296    -  protein_bind   CAP binding site: CAP binding activates transcription in the presence of cAMP. E. coli catabolite activator protein
   5309..5401    -  CDS            lacI (fragment): lac repressor; lacI; The lac repressor binds to the lac operator to inhibit transcription in E. coli. This inhibition can be relieved by adding lactose or isopropyl-β-D-thiogalactopyranoside (IPTG).
   5584..6172    -  rep_origin     ori: high-copy-number ColE1/pMB1/pBR322/pUC origin of replication
   6343..7203    -  CDS            AmpR: β-lactamase; bla; confers resistance to ampicillin, carbenicillin, and related antibiotics
   7204..7308    -  promoter       AmpR promoter: bla
>Addgene plasmid | pcDNA-Nup37-EGFP-polyA | analyzer sequence | sequence record 198312
GACGGATCGGGAGATCTCCCGATCCCCTATGGTCGACTCTCAGTACAATCTGCTCTGATGCCGCATAGTT
AAGCCAGTATCTGCTCCCTGCTTGTGTGTTGGAGGTCGCTGAGTAGTGCGCGAGCAAAATTTAAGCTACA
ACAAGGCAAGGCTTGACCGACAATTGCATGAAGAATCTGCTTAGGGTTAGGCGTTTTGCGCTGCTTCGCG
ATGTACGGGCCAGATATACGCGTTGACATTGATTATTGACTAGTTATTAATAGTAATCAATTACGGGGTC
ATTAGTTCATAGCCCATATATGGAGTTCCGCGTTACATAACTTACGGTAAATGGCCCGCCTGGCTGACCG
CCCAACGACCCCCGCCCATTGACGTCAATAATGACGTATGTTCCCATAGTAACGCCAATAGGGACTTTCC
ATTGACGTCAATGGGTGGACTATTTACGGTAAACTGCCCACTTGGCAGTACATCAAGTGTATCATATGCC
AAGTACGCCCCCTATTGACGTCAATGACGGTAAATGGCCCGCCTGGCATTATGCCCAGTACATGACCTTA
TGGGACTTTCCTACTTGGCAGTACATCTACGTATTAGTCATCGCTATTACCATGGTGATGCGGTTTTGGC
AGTACATCAATGGGCGTGGATAGCGGTTTGACTCACGGGGATTTCCAAGTCTCCACCCCATTGACGTCAA
TGGGAGTTTGTTTTGGCACCAAAATCAACGGGACTTTCCAAAATGTCGTAACAACTCCGCCCCATTGACG
CAAATGGGCGGTAGGCGTGTACGGTGGGAGGTCTATATAAGCAGAGCTCTCTGGCTAACTAGAGAACCCA
CTGCTTACTGGCTTATCGAAATTAATACGACTCACTATAGGGAGACCCAAGCTGGCTAGTTAAGCTTCGA
ATTCATGAAGCAAGATGCTACAAGAAATGCTGCGTACACCGTGGATTGCGAAGATTATGTGCACGTGGTA
GAATTTAATCCCTTTGAGAGTGGAGATTCAGGAAACCTGATTGCATATGGCGGCAGTAATTATGTGGTTG
TTGGCATGTGTACGTTTCAGGAGGAAGAAACAGACATCGAAGGGATTCAGTATAAAACACTACGAACATT
TCACCATGGAGTCCGAGTTGACGGCATTGCCTGGAGCCCAGAGACCAAACTTGACTCGCTGCCTCCTGTA
ATCAAATTTTGTACTTCAGCTGCTGATTTGAAGATTAGATTATTTACTTCAGATCTTCAAGATAAAAATG
AATATAAGGTTTTGGAGGGCCACTCAGACTTCATTAATGATCTGGTGTTCCATCCCAAAGAAGGCCAGGA
GCTCGCAAGCGTGAGTGACGACCACACCTGCAGGATTTGGAACTTGGAAGGAAAGCAGACAGCTCATTTT
CTTCTGCATTCTCCTGGAATGAGTGTATGCTGGCATCCCGAGGAAACTTTCAAGCTAATGGTTGCAGAGA
AGAATGGAACAATCCGGTTTTATGATCTAATGGCTCAGCAGGCAATTTTATCTCTTCAGTCAGAGCAGAC
ACCCTTAATGTCAGCACACTGGTGCTTAAAAAACACCTTCAAAGTTGGTGCTGTGGCAGGAAATGATTGG
ATTATTTGGGATATCACTCGGTCCAGTTATCCTCAAGAAACAAGACCTGTTCACATGGACCGAGCACACT
TATTTAGGTGGTCGGCCATTAGTGAAAACTTGTTTGCAACCACTGGATATCCTGGCAAAATGGCCAGTCA
GTTTCAGATTCATCATTTAGGGCACTCTCAGCCCGTCCTCATTGGTTCTGTAGCTGTCGGTTCTGGTCTT
TCCTGGCATAGAACACTTCCACTGTGTGCAGTTGGAGGCGACCACAAGCTCTTGTTCTGGGTGACAGAAA
TGGATCCACCGGTCGCCACCATGGTGAGCAAGGGCGAGGAGCTGTTCACCGGGGTGGTGCCCATCCTGGT
CGAGCTGGACGGCGACGTGAACGGCCACAAGTTCAGCGTGTCCGGAGAGGGCGAGGGCGATGCCACCTAC
GGCAAGCTGACCCTGAAGTTCATCTGCACCACCGGCAAGCTGCCCGTGCCCTGGCCCACCCTCGTGACCA
CCCTGACCTACGGCGTGCAGTGCTTCAGCCGCTACCCCGACCACATGAAGCAGCACGACTTCTTCAAGTC
CGCCATGCCCGAAGGCTACGTCCAGGAGCGCACCATCTTCTTCAAGGACGACGGCAACTACAAGACCCGC
GCCGAGGTGAAGTTCGAGGGCGACACCCTGGTGAACCGCATCGAGCTGAAGGGCATCGACTTCAAGGAGG
ACGGCAACATCCTGGGGCACAAGCTGGAGTACAACTACAACAGCCACAACGTCTATATCATGGCCGACAA
GCAGAAGAACGGCATCAAGGTGAACTTCAAGATCCGCCACAACATCGAGGACGGCAGCGTGCAGCTCGCC
GACCACTACCAGCAGAACACCCCCATCGGCGACGGCCCCGTGCTGCTGCCCGACAACCACTACCTGAGCA
CCCAGTCCGCCCTGAGCAAAGACCCCAACGAGAAGCGCGATCACATGGTCCTGCTGGAGTTCGTGACCGC
CGCCGGGATCACTCACGGCATGGACGAGCTGTACAAGTAAGCGGCCGCTCGACTATGGGCACCAAAGAAC
CTGTAAACGTTATCTTTTTAAATTGAATGTGCACAAATAAAAGTTTGGAAAAGAAAAAAAAAAAAAAAAA
AAAAAAAAAAAAAAAAAAAAAAAAAAAAAAAAAAAAAAAAAAAAAAAAAAAAAAAAAAAAAAAAAATACG
CATCATACGCTGTGGCGTACCTCGAGTCTAGAGGGCCCTTCGAACAAAAACTCATCTCAGAAGAGGATCT
GAATATGCATACCGGTCATCATCACCATCACCATTGAGTTTAAACCCGCTGATCAGCCTCGACTGTGCCT
TCTAGTTGCCAGCCATCTGTTGTTTGCCCCTCCCCCGTGCCTTCCTTGACCCTGGAAGGTGCCACTCCCA
CTGTCCTTTCCTAATAAAATGAGGAAATTGCATCGCATTGTCTGAGTAGGTGTCATTCTATTCTGGGGGG
TGGGGTGGGGCAGGACAGCAAGGGGGAGGATTGGGAAGACAATAGCAGGCATGCTGGGGATGCGGTGGGC
TCTATGGCTTCTGAGGCGGAAAGAACCAGCTGGGGCTCTAGGGGGTATCCCC
[124 nt withheld, positions 3203-3326]
C
[32 nt withheld, positions 3328-3359]
CA
[57 nt withheld, positions 3362-3418]
A
[49 nt withheld, positions 3420-3468]
CCTTTGACGTTGGAGTCCACGTTCTTT
[37 nt withheld, positions 3496-3532]
ACCCTATCTCGGTCTATTCTTTTGATTTATAAGGGATTTTGGGGATTTCGGCCTATTGGTTAAAAAATGA
GCTGATTTAACAAAAATTTAACGCGAATTAATTCTGTGGAATGTGTGTCAGTTAGGGTGTGGAAAGTCCC
CAGGCTCCCCAGGCAGGCAGAAGTATGCAAAGCATGCATCTCAATTAGTCAGCAACCAGGTGTGGAAAGT
CCCCAGGCTCCCCAGCAGGCAGAAGTATGCAAAGCATGCATCTCAATTAGTCAGCAACCATAGTCCCGCC
CCTAACTCCGCCCATCCCGCCCCTAACTCCGCCCAGTTCCGCCCATTCTCCGCCCCATGGCTGACTAATT
TTTTTTATTTATGCAGAGGCCGAGGCCGCCTCTGCCTCTGAGCTATTCCAGAAGTAGTGAGGAGGCTTTT
TTGGAGGCCTAGGCTTTTGCAAAAAGCTCCCGGGAGCTTGTATATCCATTTTCGGATCTGATCAAGAGAC
AGGATGAGGATCGTTTCGCATGATTGAACAAGATGGATTGCACGCAGGTTCTCCGGCCGCTTGGGTGGAG
AGGCTATTCGGCTATGACTGGGCACAACAGACAATCGGCTGCTCTGATGCCGCCGTGTTCCGGCTGTCAG
CGCAGGGGCGCCCGGTTCTTTTTGTCAAGACCGACCTGTCCGGTGCCCTGAATGAACTGCAGGACGAGGC
AGCGCGGCTATCGTGGCTGGCCACGACGGGCGTTCCTTGCGCAGCTGTGCTCGACGTTGTCACTGAAGCG
GGAAGGGACTGGCTGCTATTGGGCGAAGTGCCGGGGCAGGATCTCCTGTCATCTCACCTTGCTCCTGCCG
AGAAAGTATCCATCATGGCTGATGCAATGCGGCGGCTGCATACGCTTGATCCGGCTACCTGCCCATTCGA
CCACCAAGCGAAACATCGCATCGAGCGAGCACGTACTCGGATGGAAGCCGGTCTTGTCGATCAGGATGAT
CTGGACGAAGAGCATCAGGGGCTCGCGCCAGCCGAACTGTTCGCCAGGCTCAAGGCGCGCATGCCCGACG
GCGAGGATCTCGTCGTGACCCATGGCGATGCCTGCTTGCCGAATATCATGGTGGAAAATGGCCGCTTTTC
TGGATTCATCGACTGTGGCCGGCTGGGTGTGGCGGACCGCTATCAGGACATAGCGTTGGCTACCCGTGAT
ATTGCTGAAGAGCTTGGCGGCGAATGGGCTGACCGCTTCCTCGTGCTTTACGGTATCGCCGCTCCCGATT
CGCAGCGCATCGCCTTCTATCGCCTTCTTGACGAGTTCTTCTGAGCGGGACTCTGGGGTTCGCGAAATGA
CCGACCAAGCGACGCCCAACCTGCCATCACGAGATTTCGATTCCACCGCCGCCTTCTATGAAAGGTTGGG
CTTCGGAATCGTTTTCCGGGACGCCGGCTGGATGATCCTCCAGCGCGGGGATCTCATGCTGGAGTTCTTC
GCCCACCCCAACTTGTTTATTGCAGCTTATAATGGTTACAAATAAAGCAATAGCATCACAAATTTCACAA
ATAAAGCATTTTTTTCACTGCATTCTAGTTGTGGTTTGTCCAAACTCATCAATGTATCTTATCATGTCTG
TATACCGTCGACCTCTAGCTAGAGCTTGGCGTAATCATGGTCATAGCTGTTTCCTGTGTGAAATTGTTAT
CCGCTCACAATTCCACACAACATACGAGCCGGAAGCATAAAGTGTAAAGCCTGGGGTGCCTAATGAGTGA
GCTAACTCACATTAATTGCGTTGCGCTCACTGCCCGCTTTCCAGTCGGGAAACCTGTCGTGCCAGCTGCA
TTAATGAATCGGCCAACGCGCGGGGAGAGGCGGTTTGCGTATTGGGCGCTCTTCCGCTTCCTCGCTCACT
GACTCGCTGCGCTCGGTCGTTCGGCTGCGGCGAGCGGTATCAGCTCACTCAAAGGCGGTAATACGGTTAT
CCACAGAATCAGGGGATAACGCAGGAAAGAACATGTGAGCAAAAGGCCAGCAAAAGGCCAGGAACCGTAA
AAAGGCCGCGTTGCTGGCGTTTTTCCATAGGCTCCGCCCCCCTGACGAGCATCACAAAAATCGACGCTCA
AGTCAGAGGTGGCGAAACCCGACAGGACTATAAAGATACCAGGCGTTTCCCCCTGGAAGCTCCCTCGTGC
GCTCTCCTGTTCCGACCCTGCCGCTTACCGGATACCTGTCCGCCTTTCTCCCTTCGGGAAGCGTGGCGCT
TTCTCAATGCTCACGCTGTAGGTATCTCAGTTCGGTGTAGGTCGTTCGCTCCAAGCTGGGCTGTGTGCAC
GAACCCCCCGTTCAGCCCGACCGCTGCGCCTTATCCGGTAACTATCGTCTTGAGTCCAACCCGGTAAGAC
ACGACTTATCGCCACTGGCAGCAGCCACTGGTAACAGGATTAGCAGAGCGAGGTATGTAGGCGGTGCTAC
AGAGTTCTTGAAGTGGTGGCCTAACTACGGCTACACTAGAAGGACAGTATTTGGTATCTGCGCTCTGCTG
AAGCCAGTTACCTTCGGAAAAAGAGTTGGTAGCTCTTGATCCGGCAAACAAACCACCGCTGGTAGCGGTG
GTTTTTTTGTTTGCAAGCAGCAGATTACGCGCAGAAAAAAAGGATCTCAAGAAGATCCTTTGATCTTTTC
TACGGGGTCTGACGCTCAGTGGAACGAAAACTCACGTTAAGGGATTTTGGTCATGAGATTATCAAAAAGG
ATCTTCACCTAGATCCTTTTAAATTAAAAATGAAGTTTTAAATCAATCTAAAGTATATATGAGTAAACTT
GGTCTGACAGTTACCAATGCTTAATCAGTGAGGCACCTATCTCAGCGATCTGTCTATTTCGTTCATCCAT
AGTTGCCTGACTCCCCGTCGTGTAGATAACTACGATACGGGAGGGCTTACCATCTGGCCCCAGTGCTGCA
ATGATACCGCGAGACCCACGCTCACCGGCTCCAGATTTATCAGCAATAAACCAGCCAGCCGGAAGGGCCG
AGCGCAGAAGTGGTCCTGCAACTTTATCCGCCTCCATCCAGTCTATTAATTGTTGCCGGGAAGCTAGAGT
AAGTAGTTCGCCAGTTAATAGTTTGCGCAACGTTGTTGCCATTGCTACAGGCATCGTGGTGTCACGCTCG
TCGTTTGGTATGGCTTCATTCAGCTCCGGTTCCCAACGATCAAGGCGAGTTACATGATCCCCCATGTTGT
GCAAAAAAGCGGTTAGCTCCTTCGGTCCTCCGATCGTTGTCAGAAGTAAGTTGGCCGCAGTGTTATCACT
CATGGTTATGGCAGCACTGCATAATTCTCTTACTGTCATGCCATCCGTAAGATGCTTTTCTGTGACTGGT
GAGTACTCAACCAAGTCATTCTGAGAATAGTGTATGCGGCGACCGAGTTGCTCTTGCCCGGCGTCAATAC
GGGATAATACCGCGCCACATAGCAGAACTTTAAAAGTGCTCATCATTGGAAAACGTTCTTCGGGGCGAAA
ACTCTCAAGGATCTTACCGCTGTTGAGATCCAGTTCGATGTAACCCACTCGTGCACCCAACTGATCTTCA
GCATCTTTTACTTTCACCAGCGTTTCTGGGTGAGCAAAAACAGGAAGGCAAAATGCCGCAAAAAAGGGAA
TAAGGGCGACACGGAAATGTTGAATACTCATACTCTTCCTTTTTCAATATTATTGAAGCATTTATCAGGG
TTATTGTCTCATGAGCGGATACATATTTGAATGTATTTAGAAAAATAAACAAATAGGGGTTCCGCGCACA
TTTCCCCGAAAAGTGCCACCTGACGTC
